Addgene plasmid #193587: pXPR_003_sgTFAP4 guide 2
Purpose: TFAP4 knockout
Depositing lab: William Hahn. Depositing organization: Dana-Farber Cancer Institute. Publication: Systematic interrogation of tumor cell resistance to CAR T cell therapy in pancreatic cancer. Hagel KR, Arafeh R, Gang S, Arnoff TE, Larson RC, Doench JG, Mathewson ND, Wucherpfennig KW, Maus MV, Hahn WC. Cancer Res. 2022 Dec 22:CAN-22-2245. doi: 10.1158/0008-5472.CAN-22-2245. PubMed 36548402.
Backbone
  Vector backbone: pXPR_003
  Vector type: Lentiviral
  Selectable markers: Puromycin
Growth in bacteria
  Bacterial resistance: Ampicillin, 100 μg/mL
  Growth temperature: 30°C
  Growth strain: NEB Stable
  Copy number: High Copy
Gene/Insert
  Gene/Insert name: sgTFAP4 guide 2
  gRNA/shRNA sequence: CGCATGCAGAGCATCAACGC
  Species: H. sapiens (human)
  Entrez Gene: TFAP4 (a.k.a. AP-4, bHLHc41)
  Cloning method: Restriction Enzyme; 5′ cloning site Unknown (unknown if destroyed); 3′ cloning site Unknown (unknown if destroyed)
Terms and licenses: Academic/Nonprofit Terms; Industry Terms: Not Available to Industry
How to cite: pXPR_003_sgTFAP4 guide 2 was a gift from William Hahn (Addgene plasmid # 193587 ; http://n2t.net/addgene:193587 ; RRID:Addgene_193587)
