[The description below was written by a language model from this plasmid's Addgene catalogue record and pLannotate feature annotations shown in this document.]
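Description:
pXPR_003_sgTFAP4 guide 2 is a lentiviral single-guide RNA expression plasmid built on the pXPR_003 backbone and intended for CRISPR knockout of human TFAP4 (also known as AP-4 or bHLHc41). In bacteria it is maintained through a high-copy ColE1/pUC-type origin and selected with ampicillin via the β-lactamase gene. An f1 origin, remnants of a lac/lacZα region, and T3 and T7 promoters are carried over from the parental cloning vector.

The viral portion is organised as a third-generation, self-inactivating transfer vector. An RSV promoter fused to a truncated HIV-1 5' LTR drives genomic RNA production in packaging cells, followed by the Ψ packaging signal with a partial gag sequence, the Rev response element, an env fragment, a cPPT/CTS element that aids nuclear import, and a ΔU3 3' LTR that disables LTR promoter activity after integration. An SV40 poly(A) signal and SV40 origin lie just outside the 3' LTR.

Within the provirus, a human U6 RNA polymerase III promoter transcribes the TFAP4-targeting spacer joined to the Streptococcus pyogenes Cas9 guide scaffold. A separate EF-1α promoter with its first intron expresses puromycin N-acetyltransferase, stabilised by a downstream WPRE, so that transduced mammalian cells can be selected with puromycin.

No Cas9 coding sequence is annotated in the feature table, so the nuclease must presumably be supplied separately, for example from a Cas9-expressing cell line. The associated study examined tumour cell resistance to CAR T cell therapy in pancreatic cancer, and this guide is the second of the TFAP4 guides in that set. The cloning sites used to insert the guide are not recorded.
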