Features (pLannotate 1.2.2; 29 found; start..end, strand, type, name):
      3..158     +  CDS            env (fragment): ENV_HV1H2 - Experimental evidence at protein level: Swiss-Prot protein existence level 1. [Transmembrane protein gp41]: Acts as a class I viral fusion protein. Under the current model, the protein has at least 3 conformational states: pre-fusion native state, pre-hairpin intermediate state, and post-fusion hairpin state. During fusion of viral and target intracellular membranes, the coiled coil regions (heptad repeats) assume a trimer-of-hairpins structure, positioning the fusion peptide in close proximity to the C-terminal region of the ectodomain. The formation of this structure appears to d
    162..402     +  promoter       U6 promoter: RNA polymerase III promoter for human U6 snRNA
    432..507     +  misc_RNA       gRNA scaffold: guide RNA scaffold for the Streptococcus pyogenes CRISPR/Cas9 system
    563..680     +  misc_feature   cPPT/CTS: central polypurine tract and central termination sequence of HIV-1
    746..812     +  CDS            small t antigen (fragment): SV40 (simian virus 40) small t antigen
    838..1049    +  promoter       EF-1α core promoter: core promoter for human elongation factor EF-1α
   1050..1988    +  intron         EF-1α intron A: intron upstream of the start codon of human EF-1α
   2010..2609    +  CDS            PuroR (fragment): puromycin N-acetyltransferase; pac from Streptomyces; confers resistance to puromycin
   2625..3213    +  misc_feature   WPRE: woodchuck hepatitis virus posttranscriptional regulatory element
   3264..3283    +  misc_feature   cPPT/CTS (fragment): central polypurine tract and central termination sequence of HIV-1
   3285..3518    +  LTR            3' LTR (ΔU3): self-inactivating 3' long terminal repeat (LTR) from HIV-1
   3596..3717    +  polyA_signal   SV40 poly(A) signal: SV40 polyadenylation signal
   3757..3892    +  rep_origin     SV40 ori: SV40 origin of replication
   3913..3931    -  promoter       T7 promoter: promoter for bacteriophage T7 RNA polymerase
   3939..4094    +  CDS            lacZα (fragment): LacZα fragment of β-galactosidase; lacZ fragment
   4099..4527    +  rep_origin     f1 ori (sequence partly withheld): f1 bacteriophage origin of replication; arrow indicates direction of (+) strand synthesis
   4580..4684    +  promoter       AmpR promoter: bla
   4685..5545    +  CDS            AmpR: β-lactamase; bla; confers resistance to ampicillin, carbenicillin, and related antibiotics
   5716..6304    +  rep_origin     ori: high-copy-number ColE1/pMB1/pBR322/pUC origin of replication
   6487..6579    +  CDS            lacI (fragment): lac repressor; lacI; The lac repressor binds to the lac operator to inhibit transcription in E. coli. This inhibition can be relieved by adding lactose or isopropyl-β-D-thiogalactopyranoside (IPTG).
   6592..6613    +  protein_bind   CAP binding site: CAP binding activates transcription in the presence of cAMP. E. coli catabolite activator protein
   6628..6658    +  promoter       lac promoter: promoter for the E. coli lac operon
   6666..6682    +  protein_bind   lac operator: The lac repressor binds to the lac operator to inhibit transcription in E. coli. This inhibition can be relieved by adding lactose or isopropyl-β-D-thiogalactopyranoside (IPTG). lac repressor encoded by lacI
   6727..6745    +  promoter       T3 promoter: promoter for bacteriophage T3 RNA polymerase
   6773..6999    +  promoter       RSV promoter: Rous sarcoma virus enhancer/promoter
   7000..7180    +  LTR            5' LTR (truncated): truncated 5' long terminal repeat (LTR) from HIV-1
   7227..7352    +  misc_feature   HIV-1 Ψ: packaging signal of human immunodeficiency virus type 1
   7336..7699    +  CDS            HIV-1 gag (fragment): gag protein from human immunodeficiency virus 1; gag
   7845..8078    +  misc_feature   RRE: The Rev response element (RRE) of HIV-1 allows for Rev-dependent mRNA export from the nucleus to the cytoplasm.
>Addgene plasmid #193587 | pXPR_003_sgTFAP4 guide 2 | addgene full sequence | sequence record 380070 | Addgene NGS Result
TAACAAATTGGCTGTGGTATATAAAATTATTCATAATGATAGTAGGAGGCTTGGTAGGTTTAAGAATAGT
TTTTGCTGTACTTTCTATAGTGAATAGAGTTAGGCAGGGATATTCACCATTATCGTTTCAGACCCACCTC
CCAACCCCGAGGGGACCCAGAGAGGGCCTATTTCCCATGATTCCTTCATATTTGCATATACGATACAAGG
CTGTTAGAGAGATAATTAGAATTAATTTGACTGTAAACACAAAGATATTAGTACAAAATACGTGACGTAG
AAAGTAATAATTTCTTGGGTAGTTTGCAGTTTTAAAATTATGTTTTAAAATGGACTATCATATGCTTACC
GTAACTTGAAAGTATTTCGATTTCTTGGCTTTATATATCTTGTGGAAAGGACGAAACACCGCGCATGCAG
AGCATCAACGCGTTTTAGAGCTAGAAATAGCAAGTTAAAATAAGGCTAGTCCGTTATCAACTTGAAAAAG
TGGCACCGAGTCGGTGCTTTTTTAAGCTTGGCGTAACTAGATCTTGAGACAAATGGCAGTATTCATCCAC
AATTTTAAAAGAAAAGGGGGGATTGGGGGGTACAGTGCAGGGGAAAGAATAGTAGACATAATAGCAACAG
ACATACAAACTAAAGAATTACAAAAACAAATTACAAAAATTCAAAATTTTCGGGTTTATTACAGGGACAG
CAGAGATCCACTTTGGCGCCGGCTCGAGGGGGCCCGGGTGCAAAGATGGATAAAGTTTTAAACAGAGAGG
AATCTTTGCAGCTAATGGACCTTCTAGGTCTTGAAAGGAGTGGGAATTGGCTCCGGTGCCCGTCAGTGGG
CAGAGCGCACATCGCCCACAGTCCCCGAGAAGTTGGGGGGAGGGGTCGGCAATTGATCCGGTGCCTAGAG
AAGGTGGCGCGGGGTAAACTGGGAAAGTGATGTCGTGTACTGGCTCCGCCTTTTTCCCGAGGGTGGGGGA
GAACCGTATATAAGTGCAGTAGTCGCCGTGAACGTTCTTTTTCGCAACGGGTTTGCCGCCAGAACACAGG
TAAGTGCCGTGTGTGGTTCCCGCGGGCCTGGCCTCTTTACGGGTTATGGCCCTTGCGTGCCTTGAATTAC
TTCCACCTGGCTGCAGTACGTGATTCTTGATCCCGAGCTTCGGGTTGGAAGTGGGTGGGAGAGTTCGAGG
CCTTGCGCTTAAGGAGCCCCTTCGCCTCGTGCTTGAGTTGAGGCCTGGCCTGGGCGCTGGGGCCGCCGCG
TGCGAATCTGGTGGCACCTTCGCGCCTGTCTCGCTGCTTTCGATAAGTCTCTAGCCATTTAAAATTTTTG
ATGACCTGCTGCGACGCTTTTTTTCTGGCAAGATAGTCTTGTAAATGCGGGCCAAGATCTGCACACTGGT
ATTTCGGTTTTTGGGGCCGCGGGCGGCGACGGGGCCCGTGCGTCCCAGCGCACATGTTCGGCGAGGCGGG
GCCTGCGAGCGCGGCCACCGAGAATCGGACGGGGGTAGTCTCAAGCTGGCCGGCCTGCTCTGGTGCCTGG
CCTCGCGCCGCCGTGTATCGCCCCGCCCTGGGCGGCAAGGCTGGCCCGGTCGGCACCAGTTGCGTGAGCG
GAAAGATGGCCGCTTCCCGGCCCTGCTGCAGGGAGCTCAAAATGGAGGACGCGGCGCTCGGGAGAGCGGG
CGGGTGAGTCACCCACACAAAGGAAAAGGGCCTTTCCGTCCTCAGCCGTCGCTTCATGTGACTCCACGGA
GTACCGGGCGCCGTCCAGGCACCTCGATTAGTTCTCGAGCTTTTGGAGTACGTCGTCTTTAGGTTGGGGG
GAGGGGTTTTATGCGATGGAGTTTCCCCACACTGAGTGGGTGGAGACTGAAGTTAGGCCAGCTTGGCACT
TGATGTAATTCTCCTTGGAATTTGCCCTTTTTGAGTTTGGATCTTGGTTCATTCTCAAGCCTCAGACAGT
GGTTCAAAGTTTTTTTCTTCCATTTCAGGTGTCGTGACGTACGGCCACCATGACCGAGTACAAGCCCACG
GTGCGCCTCGCCACCCGCGACGACGTCCCCAGGGCCGTACGCACCCTCGCCGCCGCGTTCGCCGACTACC
CCGCCACGCGCCACACCGTCGATCCGGACCGCCACATCGAGCGGGTCACCGAGCTGCAAGAACTCTTCCT
CACGCGCGTCGGGCTCGACATCGGCAAGGTGTGGGTCGCGGACGACGGCGCCGCCGTGGCGGTCTGGACC
ACGCCGGAGAGCGTCGAAGCGGGGGCGGTGTTCGCCGAGATCGGCCCGCGCATGGCCGAGTTGAGCGGTT
CCCGGCTGGCCGCGCAGCAACAGATGGAAGGCCTCCTGGCGCCGCACCGGCCCAAGGAGCCCGCGTGGTT
CCTGGCCACCGTCGGAGTCTCGCCCGACCACCAGGGCAAGGGTCTGGGCAGCGCCGTCGTGCTCCCCGGA
GTGGAGGCGGCCGAGCGCGCCGGGGTGCCCGCCTTCCTGGAGACCTCCGCGCCCCGCAACCTCCCCTTCT
ACGAGCGGCTCGGCTTCACCGTCACCGCCGACGTCGAGGTGCCCGAAGGACCGCGCACCTGGTGCATGAC
CCGCAAGCCCGGTGCCTGAACGCGTTAAGTCGACAATCAACCTCTGGATTACAAAATTTGTGAAAGATTG
ACTGGTATTCTTAACTATGTTGCTCCTTTTACGCTATGTGGATACGCTGCTTTAATGCCTTTGTATCATG
CTATTGCTTCCCGTATGGCTTTCATTTTCTCCTCCTTGTATAAATCCTGGTTGCTGTCTCTTTATGAGGA
GTTGTGGCCCGTTGTCAGGCAACGTGGCGTGGTGTGCACTGTGTTTGCTGACGCAACCCCCACTGGTTGG
GGCATTGCCACCACCTGTCAGCTCCTTTCCGGGACTTTCGCTTTCCCCCTCCCTATTGCCACGGCGGAAC
TCATCGCCGCCTGCCTTGCCCGCTGCTGGACAGGGGCTCGGCTGTTGGGCACTGACAATTCCGTGGTGTT
GTCGGGGAAATCATCGTCCTTTCCTTGGCTGCTCGCCTGTGTTGCCACCTGGATTCTGCGCGGGACGTCC
TTCTGCTACGTCCCTTCGGCCCTCAATCCAGCGGACCTTCCTTCCCGCGGCCTGCTGCCGGCTCTGCGGC
CTCTTCCGCGTCTTCGCCTTCGCCCTCAGACGAGTCGGATCTCCCTTTGGGCCGCCTCCCCGCGTCGACT
TTAAGACCAATGACTTACAAGGCAGCTGTAGATCTTAGCCACTTTTTAAAAGAAAAGGGGGGACTGGAAG
GGCTAATTCACTCCCAACGAAGACAAGATCTGCTTTTTGCTTGTACTGGGTCTCTCTGGTTAGACCAGAT
CTGAGCCTGGGAGCTCTCTGGCTAACTAGGGAACCCACTGCTTAAGCCTCAATAAAGCTTGCCTTGAGTG
CTTCAAGTAGTGTGTGCCCGTCTGTTGTGTGACTCTGGTAACTAGAGATCCCTCAGACCCTTTTAGTCAG
TGTGGAAAATCTCTAGCAGTACGTATAGTAGTTCATGTCATCTTATTATTCAGTATTTATAACTTGCAAA
GAAATGAATATCAGAGAGTGAGAGGAACTTGTTTATTGCAGCTTATAATGGTTACAAATAAAGCAATAGC
ATCACAAATTTCACAAATAAAGCATTTTTTTCACTGCATTCTAGTTGTGGTTTGTCCAAACTCATCAATG
TATCTTATCATGTCTGGCTCTAGCTATCCCGCCCCTAACTCCGCCCATCCCGCCCCTAACTCCGCCCAGT
TCCGCCCATTCTCCGCCCCATGGCTGACTAATTTTTTTTATTTATGCAGAGGCCGAGGCCGCCTCGGCCT
CTGAGCTATTCCAGAAGTAGTGAGGAGGCTTTTTTGGAGGCCTAGGGACGTACCCAATTCGCCCTATAGT
GAGTCGTATTACGCGCGCTCACTGGCCGTCGTTTTACAACGTCGTGACTGGGAAAACCCTGGCGTTACCC
AACTTAATCGCCTTGCAGCACATCCCCCTTTCGCCAGCTGGCGTAATAGCGAAGAGGCCCGCACCGATCG
CCCTTCCCAACAGTTGCGCAGCCTGAATGGCGAATGGG
[124 nt withheld, positions 4099-4222]
C
[91 nt withheld, positions 4224-4314]
A
[49 nt withheld, positions 4316-4364]
CCTTTGACGTTGGAGTCCACGTTCTTT
[37 nt withheld, positions 4392-4428]
ACCCTATCTCGGTCTATTCTTTTGATTTATAAGGGATTTTGCCGATTTCGGCCTATTGGTTAAAAAATGA
GCTGATTTAACAAAAATTTAACGCGAATTTTAACAAAATATTAACGCTTACAATTTAGGTGGCACTTTTC
GGGGAAATGTGCGCGGAACCCCTATTTGTTTATTTTTCTAAATACATTCAAATATGTATCCGCTCATGAG
ACAATAACCCTGATAAATGCTTCAATAATATTGAAAAAGGAAGAGTATGAGTATTCAACATTTCCGTGTC
GCCCTTATTCCCTTTTTTGCGGCATTTTGCCTTCCTGTTTTTGCTCACCCAGAAACGCTGGTGAAAGTAA
AAGATGCTGAAGATCAGTTGGGTGCACGAGTGGGTTACATCGAACTGGATCTCAACAGCGGTAAGATCCT
TGAGAGTTTTCGCCCCGAAGAACGTTTTCCAATGATGAGCACTTTTAAAGTTCTGCTATGTGGCGCGGTA
TTATCCCGTATTGACGCCGGGCAAGAGCAACTCGGTCGCCGCATACACTATTCTCAGAATGACTTGGTTG
AGTACTCACCAGTCACAGAAAAGCATCTTACGGATGGCATGACAGTAAGAGAATTATGCAGTGCTGCCAT
AACCATGAGTGATAACACTGCGGCCAACTTACTTCTGACAACGATCGGAGGACCGAAGGAGCTAACCGCT
TTTTTGCACAACATGGGGGATCATGTAACTCGCCTTGATCGTTGGGAACCGGAGCTGAATGAAGCCATAC
CAAACGACGAGCGTGACACCACGATGCCTGTAGCAATGGCAACAACGTTGCGCAAACTATTAACTGGCGA
ACTACTTACTCTAGCTTCCCGGCAACAATTAATAGACTGGATGGAGGCGGATAAAGTTGCAGGACCACTT
CTGCGCTCGGCCCTTCCGGCTGGCTGGTTTATTGCTGATAAATCTGGAGCCGGTGAGCGTGGGTCTCGCG
GTATCATTGCAGCACTGGGGCCAGATGGTAAGCCCTCCCGTATCGTAGTTATCTACACGACGGGGAGTCA
GGCAACTATGGATGAACGAAATAGACAGATCGCTGAGATAGGTGCCTCACTGATTAAGCATTGGTAACTG
TCAGACCAAGTTTACTCATATATACTTTAGATTGATTTAAAACTTCATTTTTAATTTAAAAGGATCTAGG
TGAAGATCCTTTTTGATAATCTCATGACCAAAATCCCTTAACGTGAGTTTTCGTTCCACTGAGCGTCAGA
CCCCGTAGAAAAGATCAAAGGATCTTCTTGAGATCCTTTTTTTCTGCGCGTAATCTGCTGCTTGCAAACA
AAAAAACCACCGCTACCAGCGGTGGTTTGTTTGCCGGATCAAGAGCTACCAACTCTTTTTCCGAAGGTAA
CTGGCTTCAGCAGAGCGCAGATACCAAATACTGTTCTTCTAGTGTAGCCGTAGTTAGGCCACCACTTCAA
GAACTCTGTAGCACCGCCTACATACCTCGCTCTGCTAATCCTGTTACCAGTGGCTGCTGCCAGTGGCGAT
AAGTCGTGTCTTACCGGGTTGGACTCAAGACGATAGTTACCGGATAAGGCGCAGCGGTCGGGCTGAACGG
GGGGTTCGTGCACACAGCCCAGCTTGGAGCGAACGACCTACACCGAACTGAGATACCTACAGCGTGAGCT
ATGAGAAAGCGCCACGCTTCCCGAAGGGAGAAAGGCGGACAGGTATCCGGTAAGCGGCAGGGTCGGAACA
GGAGAGCGCACGAGGGAGCTTCCAGGGGGAAACGCCTGGTATCTTTATAGTCCTGTCGGGTTTCGCCACC
TCTGACTTGAGCGTCGATTTTTGTGATGCTCGTCAGGGGGGCGGAGCCTATGGAAAAACGCCAGCAACGC
GGCCTTTTTACGGTTCCTGGCCTTTTGCTGGCCTTTTGCTCACATGTTCTTTCCTGCGTTATCCCCTGAT
TCTGTGGATAACCGTATTACCGCCTTTGAGTGAGCTGATACCGCTCGCCGCAGCCGAACGACCGAGCGCA
GCGAGTCAGTGAGCGAGGAAGCGGAAGAGCGCCCAATACGCAAACCGCCTCTCCCCGCGCGTTGGCCGAT
TCATTAATGCAGCTGGCACGACAGGTTTCCCGACTGGAAAGCGGGCAGTGAGCGCAACGCAATTAATGTG
AGTTAGCTCACTCATTAGGCACCCCAGGCTTTACACTTTATGCTTCCGGCTCGTATGTTGTGTGGAATTG
TGAGCGGATAACAATTTCACACAGGAAACAGCTATGACCATGATTACGCCAAGCGCGCAATTAACCCTCA
CTAAAGGGAACAAAAGCTGGAGCTGCAAGCTTAATGTAGTCTTATGCAATACTCTTGTAGTCTTGCAACA
TGGTAACGATGAGTTAGCAACATGCCTTACAAGGAGAGAAAAAGCACCGTGCATGCCGATTGGTGGAAGT
AAGGTGGTACGATCGTGCCTTATTAGGAAGGCAACAGACGGGTCTGACATGGATTGGACGAACCACTGAA
TTGCCGCATTGCAGAGATATTGTATTTAAGTGCCTAGCTCGATACATAAACGGGTCTCTCTGGTTAGACC
AGATCTGAGCCTGGGAGCTCTCTGGCTAACTAGGGAACCCACTGCTTAAGCCTCAATAAAGCTTGCCTTG
AGTGCTTCAAGTAGTGTGTGCCCGTCTGTTGTGTGACTCTGGTAACTAGAGATCCCTCAGACCCTTTTAG
TCAGTGTGGAAAATCTCTAGCAGTGGCGCCCGAACAGGGACTTGAAAGCGAAAGGGAAACCAGAGGAGCT
CTCTCGACGCAGGACTCGGCTTGCTGAAGCGCGCACGGCAAGAGGCGAGGGGCGGCGACTGGTGAGTACG
CCAAAAATTTTGACTAGCGGAGGCTAGAAGGAGAGAGATGGGTGCGAGAGCGTCAGTATTAAGCGGGGGA
GAATTAGATCGCGATGGGAAAAAATTCGGTTAAGGCCAGGGGGAAAGAAAAAATATAAATTAAAACATAT
AGTATGGGCAAGCAGGGAGCTAGAACGATTCGCAGTTAATCCTGGCCTGTTAGAAACATCAGAAGGCTGT
AGACAAATACTGGGACAGCTACAACCATCCCTTCAGACAGGATCAGAAGAACTTAGATCATTATATAATA
CAGTAGCAACCCTCTATTGTGTGCATCAAAGGATAGAGATAAAAGACACCAAGGAAGCTTTAGACAAGAT
AGAGGAAGAGCAAAACAAAAGTAAGACCACCGCACAGCAAGCGGCCGCTGATCTTCAGACCTGGAGGAGG
AGATATGAGGGACAATTGGAGAAGTGAATTATATAAATATAAAGTAGTAAAAATTGAACCATTAGGAGTA
GCACCCACCAAGGCAAAGAGAAGAGTGGTGCAGAGAGAAAAAAGAGCAGTGGGAATAGGAGCTTTGTTCC
TTGGGTTCTTGGGAGCAGCAGGAAGCACTATGGGCGCAGCGTCAATGACGCTGACGGTACAGGCCAGACA
ATTATTGTCTGGTATAGTGCAGCAGCAGAACAATTTGCTGAGGGCTATTGAGGCGCAACAGCATCTGTTG
CAACTCACAGTCTGGGGCATCAAGCAGCTCCAGGCAAGAATCCTGGCTGTGGAAAGATACCTAAAGGATC
AACAGCTCCTGGGGATTTGGGGTTGCTCTGGAAAACTCATTTGCACCACTGCTGTGCCTTGGAATGCTAG
TTGGAGTAATAAATCTCTGGAACAGATTTGGAATCACACGACCTGGATGGAGTGGGACAGAGAAATTAAC
AATTACACAAGCTTAATACACTCCTTAATTGAAGAATCGCAAAACCAGCAAGAAAAGAATGAACAAGAAT
TATTGGAATTAGATAAATGGGCAAGTTTGTGGAATTGGTTTAACA
